Addgene plasmid #126959: pJUMP18-Uac
Purpose: (Empty Backbone) Universal Acceptor Plasmid. The fusion sites of the basic part generated are introduced during domestication. sfGFP reporter gene. High copy number oriV #8.
Depositing lab: Chris French. Depositing organization: University of Edinburgh. Publication: Joint universal modular plasmids (JUMP): a flexible vector platform for synthetic biology. Valenzuela-Ortega M, French C. Synth Biol (Oxf). 2021 Feb 2;6(1):ysab003. doi: 10.1093/synbio/ysab003. eCollection 2021. PubMed 33623824.
Backbone
  Vector backbone: pJUMP18-Uac
  Backbone manufacturer: Backbone derived from SEVA.
  Vector type: Bacterial Expression, Synthetic Biology
Growth in bacteria
  Bacterial resistance: Ampicillin, 100 μg/mL
  Growth temperature: 37°C
  Growth strain: JM109
  Copy number: High Copy
Gene/Insert
  Gene/Insert name: None
  Mutation: None
Terms and licenses: Academic/Nonprofit Terms; Industry Terms: Not Available to Industry
Depositor comments: Please visit https://www.biorxiv.org/content/10.1101/799585v1 for bioRxiv preprint.
How to cite: pJUMP18-Uac was a gift from Chris French (Addgene plasmid # 126959 ; http://n2t.net/addgene:126959 ; RRID:Addgene_126959)
