[The description below was written by a language model from this plasmid's Addgene catalogue record and pLannotate feature annotations shown in this document.]
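Description:
pJUMP18-Uac is an empty "universal acceptor" backbone from the Joint Universal Modular Plasmids (JUMP) platform, a bacterial synthetic-biology vector set derived from the SEVA plasmid architecture. It is a small plasmid of about 3.5 kb. Replication relies on a high-copy ColE1/pUC-type origin, which the record calls oriV #8. Selection uses ampicillin through a TEM-type bla beta-lactamase gene, driven by its own promoter and followed by the phage fd terminator. An incP oriT lies between the marker and the origin, so the plasmid could in principle be mobilised by conjugation when transfer functions are supplied in trans.

The cargo position holds a placeholder reporter cassette rather than a gene of interest. A fragment of the constitutive J23119 promoter and a phage T7 gene 10 ribosome binding site drive superfolder GFP. This cassette sits between BioBrick prefix and suffix sequences and is insulated by the lambda t0 terminator downstream and an oppositely oriented rrnB T1 terminator upstream. The annotation also picks up a short lacI fragment and a CAP binding site near the origin. These look like sequence remnants rather than a functional lac regulatory system.

According to the record, the plasmid is used to domesticate new basic parts, and the fusion sites that define each part's position are introduced during domestication rather than being fixed in the vector. The sfGFP cassette presumably acts as a visual dropout marker that distinguishes non-fluorescent recombinant colonies from fluorescent parental ones. The record only calls it a reporter gene, however, and the feature table does not annotate the restriction sites used for assembly.
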