Features (pLannotate 1.2.2; 14 found; start..end, strand, type, name):
     39..60      +  misc_feature   BioBrick prefix: BioBrick prefix for parts that do not start with "ATG"
    101..125     +  promoter       J23119(SpeI) promoter (fragment): bacterial promoter (Registry of Standard Biological Parts BBa J23119) modified to end with an SpeI site
    140..160     +  RBS            RBS: efficient ribosome binding site from bacteriophage T7 gene 10 (Olins and Rangwala, 1989)
    177..887     +  CDS            superfolder GFP: GFP variant that folds robustly even when fused to poorly folded proteins (Pédelacq et al., 2006)
    952..972     +  misc_feature   BioBrick suffix: universal suffix for all parts
   1006..1100    +  terminator     lambda t0 terminator: transcription terminator from phage lambda
   1173..1264    +  promoter       AmpR promoter: bla
   1265..2122    +  CDS            bla: BLAT_ECOLX - Experimental evidence at protein level: Swiss-Prot protein existence level 1. TEM-type are the most prevalent beta-lactamases in enterobacteria; they hydrolyze the beta-lactam bond in susceptible beta-lactam antibiotics, thus conferring resistance to penicillins and cephalosporins. TEM-3 and TEM-4 are capable of hydrolyzing cefotaxime and ceftazidime. TEM-5 is capable of hydrolyzing ceftazidime. TEM-6 is capable of hydrolyzing ceftazidime and aztreonam. TEM-8/CAZ-2, TEM- 16/CAZ-7 and TEM-24/CAZ-6 are markedly active against ceftazidime. IRT- 4 shows resistance to beta-lactamase in
   2129..2168    +  terminator     fd terminator: central terminator from bacteriophage fd (Otsuka and Kunisawa, 1982)
   2315..2423    +  oriT           oriT: incP origin of transfer
   2459..3047    +  rep_origin     ori: high-copy-number ColE1/pMB1/pBR322/pUC origin of replication
   3230..3322    +  CDS            lacI (fragment): lac repressor; lacI; The lac repressor binds to the lac operator to inhibit transcription in E. coli. This inhibition can be relieved by adding lactose or isopropyl-β-D-thiogalactopyranoside (IPTG).
   3335..3356    +  protein_bind   CAP binding site: CAP binding activates transcription in the presence of cAMP. E. coli catabolite activator protein
   3390..3476    -  terminator     rrnB T1 terminator: Escherichia coli rrnB; transcription terminator T1 from the E. coli rrnB gene
>Addgene plasmid #126959 | pJUMP18-Uac | addgene full sequence | sequence record 248015 | Addgene NGS Result
TTAATTAAGGAGTTTTGCAGGTGCACCTGCTTTTCGCTGAATTCGCGGCCGCTTCTAGAGGGTCTGCGAT
GTTTGGTCTTGAGACGACTGTGACAAGGAGTTGACGGCTAGCTCAGTCCTAGGTACAGTGCTAGCGTACT
TGTTTAACTTTAAGAAGGAGATATACAATGGTAGCCCGTAAAGGCGAAGAGCTGTTCACTGGTGTCGTCC
CTATTCTGGTGGAACTGGATGGTGATGTCAACGGTCATAAGTTTTCCGTGCGTGGCGAGGGTGAAGGTGA
CGCAACTAATGGTAAACTGACGCTGAAGTTCATCTGTACTACTGGTAAACTGCCGGTACCTTGGCCGACT
CTGGTAACGACGCTGACTTATGGTGTTCAGTGCTTTGCTCGTTATCCGGACCATATGAAGCAGCATGACT
TCTTCAAGTCCGCCATGCCGGAAGGCTATGTGCAGGAACGCACGATTTCCTTTAAGGATGACGGCACGTA
CAAAACGCGTGCGGAAGTGAAATTTGAAGGCGATACCCTGGTAAACCGCATTGAGCTGAAAGGCATTGAC
TTTAAAGAAGATGGCAATATCCTGGGCCATAAGCTGGAATACAATTTTAACAGCCACAATGTTTACATCA
CCGCCGATAAACAAAAAAATGGCATTAAAGCGAATTTTAAAATTCGCCACAACGTGGAGGATGGCAGCGT
GCAGCTGGCTGATCACTACCAGCAAAACACTCCAATCGGTGATGGTCCTGTTCTGCTGCCAGACAATCAC
TATCTGAGCACGCAAAGCGTTCTGTCTAAAGATCCGAACGAGAAACGCGATCATATGGTTCTGCTGGAGT
TCGTAACCGCAGCGGGCATCACGCATGGTATGGATGAACTGTACAAAGGTTCGTAACTTCTGACTGAGTT
GCACGCTCCTTGGTCAGCGTCTCAGACCTTTCATCGCGACCTACTAGTAGCGGCCGCTGCAGGGAGTTGT
CTTCGAAGACTTCGCTCTAGTCTTGGACTCCTGTTGATAGATCCAGTAATGACCTCAGAACTCCATCTGG
ATTTGTTCAGAACGCTCGGTTGCCGCCGGGCGTTTTTTATTGGTGAGAATCCAGGGGTCCCCAATAATTA
CGATTTAAATTAGTAGCCCGCCTAATGAGCGGGCTTTTTTTTAATTCCCCTATTTGTTTATTTTTCTAAA
TACATTCAAATATGTATCCGCTCATGAGACAATAACCCTGATAAATGCTTCAATAATATTGAAAAAGGAA
GAGTATGAGCATTCAGCATTTTCGTGTGGCGCTGATTCCGTTTTTTGCGGCGTTTTGCCTGCCGGTGTTT
GCGCATCCGGAAACCCTGGTGAAAGTGAAAGATGCGGAAGATCAACTGGGTGCGCGCGTGGGCTATATTG
AACTGGATCTGAACAGCGGCAAAATTCTGGAATCTTTTCGTCCGGAAGAACGTTTTCCGATGATGAGCAC
CTTTAAAGTGCTGCTGTGCGGTGCGGTTCTGAGCCGTGTGGATGCGGGCCAGGAACAACTGGGCCGTCGT
ATTCATTATAGCCAGAACGATCTGGTGGAATATAGCCCGGTGACCGAAAAACATCTGACCGATGGCATGA
CCGTGCGTGAACTGTGCAGCGCGGCGATTACCATGAGCGATAACACCGCGGCGAACCTGCTGCTGACGAC
CATTGGCGGTCCGAAAGAACTGACCGCGTTTCTGCATAACATGGGCGATCATGTGACCCGTCTGGATCGT
TGGGAACCGGAACTGAACGAAGCGATTCCGAACGATGAACGTGATACCACCATGCCGGCAGCAATGGCGA
CCACCCTGCGTAAACTGCTGACGGGTGAGCTGCTGACCCTGGCAAGCCGCCAGCAACTGATTGATTGGAT
GGAAGCGGATAAAGTGGCGGGTCCGCTGCTGCGTAGCGCGCTGCCGGCTGGCTGGTTTATTGCGGATAAA
AGCGGTGCGGGCGAACGTGGCAGCCGTGGCATTATTGCGGCGCTGGGCCCGGATGGTAAACCGAGCCGTA
TTGTGGTGATTTATACCACCGGCAGCCAGGCGACGATGGATGAACGTAACCGTCAGATTGCGGAAATTGG
CGCGAGCCTGATTAAACATTGGTAAACCGATACAATTAAAGGCTCCTTTTGGAGCCTTTTTTTTTGGACG
ACCCTTGTCCTTTTCCGCTGCATAACCCTGCTTCGGGGTCATTATAGCGATTTTTTCGGTATATCCATCC
TTTTTCGCACGATATACAGGATTTTGCCAAAGGGTTCGTGTAGACTTTCCTTGGTGTATCCAACGGCGTC
AGCCGGGCAGGATAGGTGAAGTAGGCCCACCCGCGAGCGGGTGTTCCTTCTTCACTGTCCCTTATTCGCA
CCTGGCGGTGCTCAACGGGAATCCTGCTCTGCGAGGCTGGCCGTAGGCCGGCCCCGTAGAAAAGATCAAA
GGATCTTCTTGAGATCCTTTTTTTCTGCGCGTAATCTGCTGCTTGCAAACAAAAAAACCACCGCTACCAG
CGGTGGTTTGTTTGCCGGATCAAGAGCTACCAACTCTTTTTCCGAAGGTAACTGGCTTCAGCAGAGCGCA
GATACCAAATACTGTTCTTCTAGTGTAGCCGTAGTTAGGCCACCACTTCAAGAACTCTGTAGCACCGCCT
ACATACCTCGCTCTGCTAATCCTGTTACCAGTGGCTGCTGCCAGTGGCGATAAGTCGTGTCTTACCGGGT
TGGACTCAAGACGATAGTTACCGGATAAGGCGCAGCGGTCGGGCTGAACGGGGGGTTCGTGCACACAGCC
CAGCTTGGAGCGAACGACCTACACCGAACTGAGATACCTACAGCGTGAGCTATGAGAAAGCGCCACGCTT
CCCGAAGGGAGAAAGGCGGACAGGTATCCGGTAAGCGGCAGGGTCGGAACAGGAGAGCGCACGAGGGAGC
TTCCAGGGGGAAACGCCTGGTATCTTTATAGTCCTGTCGGGTTTCGCCACCTCTGACTTGAGCGTCGATT
TTTGTGATGCTCGTCAGGGGGGCGGAGCCTATGGAAAAACGCCAGCAACGCGGCCTTTTTACGGTTCCTG
GCCTTTTGCTGGCCTTTTGCTCACATGTTCTTTCCTGCGTTATCCCCTGATTCTGTGGATAACCGTATTA
CCGCCTTTGAGTGAGCTGATACCGCTCGCCGCAGCCGAACGACCGAGCGCAGCGAGTCAGTGAGCGAGGA
AGCGGAAGAGCGCCCAATACGCAAACCGCCTCTCCCCGCGCGTTGGCCGATTCATTAATGCAGCTGGCAC
GACAGGTTTCCCGACTGGAAAGCGGGCAGTGAGCGCAACGCAATTAATGTGAGTTAGCTCACTCATTAGG
CAGGCGCGCCCAGCTGTCTAGGGCGGCGGATTTGTCCTACTCAGGAGAGCGTTCACCGACAAACAACAGA
TAAAACGAAAGGCCCAGTCTTTCGACTGAGCCTTTCGTTTTATTTGATGCCT
